Addgene plasmid #115993: pSW609 - N001
Purpose: intermediate vector for GreenGate cloning method, contains modules from A-F
Depositing lab: Sebastien Wolf. Depositing organization: Universitaet Heidelberg. Publication: A Comprehensive Toolkit for Inducible, Cell Type-Specific Gene Expression in Arabidopsis. Schurholz AK, Lopez-Salmeron V, Li Z, Forner J, Wenzl C, Gaillochet C, Augustin S, Vilches-Barro A, Fuchs M, Gebert M, Lohmann JU, Greb T, Wolf S. Plant Physiol. 2018 Jul 19. pii: pp.18.00463. doi: 10.1104/pp.18.00463. PubMed 30026289.
Backbone
  Vector backbone: N000
  Vector type: Unspecified
  Selectable markers: mTurquoise2
Growth in bacteria
  Bacterial resistance: Kanamycin, 50 μg/mL
  Growth temperature: 37°C
  Growth strain: NEB Stable
  Copy number: High Copy
Gene/Insert
  Gene/Insert name: H-A adapter:pOp4:SP(ER)-mTurquoise2-HDEL:tUBQ10::SulfR
  Species: A. thaliana (mustard weed)
  Insert size (bp): 3417
  Tag / fusion protein: SP(ER) (N terminal on insert); HDEL (C terminal on insert)
  Cloning method: Restriction Enzyme; 5′ cloning site Unknown (unknown if destroyed); 3′ cloning site Unknown (unknown if destroyed)
Terms and licenses: Academic/Nonprofit Terms; Industry Terms: Not Available to Industry
How to cite: pSW609 - N001 was a gift from Sebastien Wolf (Addgene plasmid # 115993 ; http://n2t.net/addgene:115993 ; RRID:Addgene_115993)
