[The description below was written by a language model from this plasmid's Addgene catalogue record and pLannotate feature annotations shown in this document.]
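Description:
pSW609 - N001 is a GreenGate intermediate vector built on the N000 backbone, carrying a pre-assembled set of modules (A through F) that is meant to be combined with a second intermediate assembly in a later cloning step. The "H-A adapter" at the start of the insert name points to this joining role. It is a small (about 5.5 kb), high-copy E. coli plasmid maintained through a ColE1/pUC-type origin and selected with kanamycin (KanR, aminoglycoside phosphotransferase). rrnB T1 and T2 terminators sit upstream of the insert and presumably insulate it. A short fragment annotated as RSF origin is also detected. No T-DNA borders or Agrobacterium replication functions appear in the feature table, consistent with a cloning intermediate rather than a finished plant transformation vector.

The roughly 3.4 kb insert contains two plant expression units. The first is a reporter driven by pOp4, seen in the annotation as four symmetric lac operators placed ahead of a minimal CaMV 35S promoter. Such a promoter is essentially silent until a LhG4-type chimeric activator binds the operators, as in the inducible, cell type-specific Arabidopsis expression toolkit for which the plasmid was made. It drives mTurquoise2 preceded by a signal peptide (annotated as a sweet potato sporamin fragment) and followed by an HDEL retention motif, so the cyan fluorescence accumulates in the endoplasmic reticulum. The insert name specifies a UBQ10 terminator, which is not annotated in the table. The second unit is the sulfadiazine resistance cassette for plant selection: a mannopine synthase promoter driving sulI (dihydropteroate synthase) fused to a pea RuBisCO small-subunit transit peptide, ending in a CaMV polyadenylation signal.
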