Features (pLannotate 1.2.2; 17 found; start..end, strand, type, name):
      1..46      +  rep_origin     RSF ori (fragment): Plasmids containing the RSF 1030 origin of replication can be propagated in E. coli cells that contain additional plasmids with compatible origins.
    106..149     -  terminator     rrnB T1 terminator: Escherichia coli rrnB; transcription terminator T1 from the E. coli rrnB gene
    281..308     +  terminator     rrnB T2 terminator: transcription terminator T2 from the E. coli rrnB gene
    443..462     +  protein_bind   lac operator (symmetric): The lac repressor binds to the lac operator to inhibit transcription in E. coli. This inhibition can be relieved by adding lactose or isopropyl-β-D-thiogalactopyranoside (IPTG). The symmetric lac operator was optimized for tight binding of lac repressor. lac repressor encoded by lacI
    495..514     +  protein_bind   lac operator (symmetric): The lac repressor binds to the lac operator to inhibit transcription in E. coli. This inhibition can be relieved by adding lactose or isopropyl-β-D-thiogalactopyranoside (IPTG). The symmetric lac operator was optimized for tight binding of lac repressor. lac repressor encoded by lacI
    547..566     +  protein_bind   lac operator (symmetric): The lac repressor binds to the lac operator to inhibit transcription in E. coli. This inhibition can be relieved by adding lactose or isopropyl-β-D-thiogalactopyranoside (IPTG). The symmetric lac operator was optimized for tight binding of lac repressor. lac repressor encoded by lacI
    599..618     +  protein_bind   lac operator (symmetric): The lac repressor binds to the lac operator to inhibit transcription in E. coli. This inhibition can be relieved by adding lactose or isopropyl-β-D-thiogalactopyranoside (IPTG). The symmetric lac operator was optimized for tight binding of lac repressor. lac repressor encoded by lacI
    642..688     +  promoter       minimal CaMV 35S promoter: minimal 35S promoter from cauliflower mosaic virus
    695..763     +  CDS            SPOR1_IPOBA (fragment): Experimental evidence at transcript level: Swiss-Prot protein existence level 2. Major tuberous root protein. From Ipomoea batatas (Sweet potato) (Convolvulus batatas).
    773..1489    +  CDS            mTurquoise2: mTurquoise2 is a basic (constitutively fluorescent) cyan fluorescent protein published in 2012, derived from Aequorea victoria. It is reported to be a rapidly-maturing monomer with very low acid sensitivity.
   2153..2533    +  promoter       MAS promoter: mannopine synthase promoter (Velten et al., 1984)
   2536..2709    +  CDS            RBCS.3A (fragment): RBS3_PEA - Experimental evidence at protein level: Swiss-Prot protein existence level 1. RuBisCO catalyzes two reactions: the carboxylation of D- ribulose 1,5-bisphosphate, the primary event in carbon dioxide fixation, as well as the oxidative fragmentation of the pentose substrate. Both reactions occur simultaneously and in competition at the same active site. Although the small subunit is not catalytic it is essential for maximal activity (Probable). Binds to abscisic acid (ABA); only half of the possible binding sites are occupied in the crystal; and there are indications this is a low affi
   2707..3543    +  CDS            sulI: DHP1_CORGT - Protein inferred from homology: Swiss-Prot protein existence level 3. Catalyzes the condensation of para-aminobenzoate (pABA) with 6-hydroxymethyl-7,8-dihydropterin diphosphate (DHPt-PP) to form 7,8- dihydropteroate (H2Pte), the immediate precursor of folate derivatives. From Corynebacterium glutamicum (Brevibacterium saccharolyticum).
   3558..3575    +  misc_feature   MCS (fragment): pUC18/19 multiple cloning site
   3614..3770    +  polyA_signal   CaMV poly(A) signal (fragment): cauliflower mosaic virus polyadenylation signal
   3911..4720    +  CDS            KanR: aminoglycoside phosphotransferase; aph(3')-Ia; confers resistance to kanamycin in bacteria or G418 (Geneticin®) in eukaryotes
   4810..5398    +  rep_origin     ori: high-copy-number ColE1/pMB1/pBR322/pUC origin of replication
>Addgene plasmid #115993 | pSW609 - N001 | addgene full sequence | sequence record 242766 | Addgene NGS Result
CTTTCCTGCGTTATCCCCTGATTCTGTGGATAACCGTATTACCGCTAGCATGGATCTCGGGGACGTCTAA
CTACTAAGCGAGAGTAGGGAACTGCCAGGCATCAAATAAAACGAAAGGCTCAGTCGGAAGACTGGGCCTT
TCGTTTTATCTGTTGTTTGTCGGTGAACGCTCTCCTGAGTAGGACAAATCCGCCGGGAGCGGATTTGAAC
GTTGTGAAGCAACGGCCCGGAGGGTGGCGGGCAGGACGCCCGCCATAAACTGCCAGGCATCAAACTAAGC
AGAAGGCCATCCTGACGGATGGCCTTTTTGCGTTTCTACAAACTCTTCCTGTTAGTTAGTTACTTAAGCT
CGGGCCCGGTCTCATAGGGGCTATGATGCCTGGTCACAACCTATGCATATGTCGAGCTCAAGAAATCTAG
AAAGAAGAAAGGGAAGAGAAAGAATTGTGAGCGCTCACAATTGAAAGACTAGAAAGAAGAAAGGGAAGAG
AAAGAATTGTGAGCGCTCACAATTGAAAGACTAGAAAGAAGAAAGGGAAGAGAAAGAATTGTGAGCGCTC
ACAATTGAAAGACTAGAAAGAAGAAAGGGAAGAGAAAGAATTGTGAGCGCTCACAATTGAAAGACTAGTG
GATCGATCTTCGCAAGACCCTTCCTCTATATAAGGAAGTTCATTTCATTTGGAGAGGACGAACAATGAAA
GCCTTCACACTCGCTCTCTTCTTAGCTCTTTCCCTCTATCTCCTGCCCAATCCAGCCACTAGTGGCTCAA
CAATGGTGAGCAAGGGCGAGGAGCTGTTCACCGGGGTGGTGCCCATCCTGGTCGAGCTGGACGGCGACGT
AAACGGCCACAAGTTCAGCGTGTCCGGCGAGGGCGAGGGCGATGCCACCTACGGCAAGCTGACCCTGAAG
TTCATCTGCACCACCGGCAAGCTGCCCGTGCCCTGGCCCACCCTCGTGACCACCCTGTCCTGGGGCGTGC
AGTGCTTCGCCCGCTACCCCGACCACATGAAGCAGCACGACTTCTTCAAGTCCGCCATGCCCGAAGGCTA
CGTCCAGGAGCGCACCATCTTCTTCAAGGACGACGGCAACTACAAGACCCGCGCCGAGGTGAAGTTCGAG
GGCGACACCCTGGTGAACCGCATCGAGCTGAAGGGCATCGACTTCAAGGAGGACGGCAACATCCTGGGGC
ACAAGCTGGAGTACAACTACTTTAGCGACAACGTCTATATCACCGCCGACAAGCAGAAGAACGGCATCAA
GGCCAACTTCAAGATCCGCCACAACATCGAGGACGGCGGCGTGCAGCTCGCCGACCACTACCAGCAGAAC
ACCCCCATCGGCGACGGCCCCGTGCTGCTGCCCGACAACCACTACCTGAGCACCCAGTCCAAGCTGAGCA
AAGACCCCAACGAGAAGCGCGATCACATGGTCCTGCTGGAGTTCGTGACCGCCGCCGGGATCACTCTCGG
CATGGACGAGCTGTACAAGTCAGGTCATGATGAGCTTTAGCTGCATCTCGTCTCTGTTATGCTTAAGAAG
TTCAATGTTTCGTTTCATGTAAAACTTTGGTGGTTTGTGTTTTGGGGCCTTGTATAATCCCTGATGAATA
AGTGTTCTACTATGTTTCCGTTCCTGTTATCTCTTTCTTTCTAATGACAAGTCGAACTTCTTCTTTATCA
TCGCTTCGTTTTTATTATCTGTGCTTCTTTTGTTTAATACGCCTGCAAAGTGACTCGACTCTGTTTAGTG
CAGTTCTGCGAAACTTGTAAATAGTCCAATTGTTGGCCTCTAGTAATAGATGTAGCGAAAGTGTTGAGCT
GTTGGGTTCTAAGGATGGCTTGAACATGTTAATCTTTTAGGTTCTGAGTATGATGAACATTCGTTGTTGC
TAAGAAATGCCTGTAATGTCCCACAAATGTAGAAAATGGTTCGTACCTTTGTCCAAGCATTGATATGTCT
GATGAGAGGAAACTGCAAGATACTGAGCTTGGTTTAACGAAGGAGAGGCAGTTTCTTCCTTCCAAAGCAT
TTCATTTGACAATGCCTTGATCATCTTAAGTAGAGTTTCTGTTGTGGAAAGTTTGAAACTTTGAAGAAAC
GACTCTCAAGTAAATTGATGATCACAAGTGAAAGTGTATGTTACTAGGATCCTTTTCAAATCAGTGCGCA
AGACGTGACGTAAGTATCCGAGTCAGTTTTTATTTTTCTACTAATTTGGTCGTTTATTTCGGCGTGTAGG
ACATGGCAACCGGGCCTGAATTTCGCGGGTATTCTGTTTCTATTCCAACTTTTTCTTGATCCGCAGCCAT
TAACGACTTTTGAATAGATACGCTGACACGCCAAGCCTCGCTAGTCAAAAGTGTACCAAACAACGCTTTA
CAGCAAGAACGGAATGCGCGTGACGCTCGCGGTGACGCCATTTCGCCTTTTCAGAAATGGATAAATAGCC
TTGCTTCCTATTATATCTTCCCAAATTACCAATACATTACACTAGCATCTGAATTTCATAACCAATCTCG
ATACACCAAATCGCCATGGCTTCTATGATATCCTCTTCAGCTGTGACTACAGTCAGCCGTGCTTCTACGG
TGCAATCGGCCGCGGTGGCTCCATTCGGCGGCCTCAAATCCATGACTGGATTCCCAGTTAAGAAGGTCAA
CACTGACATTACTTCCATTACAAGCAATGGTGGAAGAGTAAAGTGCATGGTGACGGTGTTCGGCATTCTG
AATCTCACCGAGGACTCCTTCTTCGATGAGAGCCGGCGGCTAGACCCCGCCGGCGCTGTCACCGCGGCGA
TCGAAATGCTGCGAGTCGGATCAGACGTCGTGGATGTCGGACCGGCCGCCAGCCATCCGGACGCGAGGCC
TGTATCGCCGGCCGATGAGATCAGACGTATTGCGCCGCTCTTAGACGCCCTGTCCGATCAGATGCACCGT
GTTTCAATCGACAGCTTCCAACCGGAAACCCAGCGCTATGCGCTCAAGCGCGGCGTGGGCTACCTGAACG
ATATCCAAGGATTTCCTGACCCTGCGCTCTATCCCGATATTGCTGAGGCGGACTGCAGGCTGGTGGTTAT
GCACTCAGCGCAGCGGGATGGCATCGCCACCCGCACCGGTCACCTTCGACCCGAAGACGCGCTCGACGAG
ATTGTGCGGTTCTTCGAGGCGCGGGTTTCCGCCTTGCGACGGAGCGGGGTCGCTGCCGACCGGCTCATCC
TCGATCCGGGGATGGGATTTTTCTTGAGCCCCGCACCGGAAACATCGCTGCACGTGCTGTCGAACCTTCA
AAAGCTGAAGTCGGCGTTGGGGCTTCCGCTACTTGTCTCGGTGTCGCGGAAATCCTTCTTGGGCGCCACC
GTTGGCCTTCCTGTAAAGGATCTGGGTCCAGCGAGCCTTGCGGCGGAACTTCACGCGATCGGCAATGGCG
CTGACTACGTCCGCACCCACGCGCCTGGAGATCTGCGAAGCGCAATCACCATCTCGGAAACCCTCGCGAA
ATTTCGCAGTCGCGACGCCAGAGACAGAGGGTTAGATCATGCCTAGCTTGGCTGCAGGTCGACCTGCAGG
CATGCCCGCTGAAATCACCAGTCTCTCTCTACAAATCTATCTCTCTCTATAATAATGTGTGAGTAGTTCC
CAGATAAGGGAATTAGGGTTCTTATAGGGTTTCGCTCATGTGTTGAGCATATAAGAAACCCTTAGTATGT
ATTTGTATTTGTAAAATACTTCTATCAATAAAATTTCTAATTCCTAAAACCAAAATCCAGGGGTACCGTA
TTGAGACCCCATCCAGCTGCAGCTCTGGCCCGTGTCTCAAAATCTCTGATGTTACATTGCACAAGATAAA
AATATATCATCATGAACAATAAAACTGTCTGCTTACATAAACAGTAATACAAGGGGTGTTATGAGCCATA
TTCAACGGGAAACGTCGAGGCCGCGATTAAATTCCAACATGGATGCTGATTTATATGGGTATAAATGGGC
TCGCGATAATGTCGGGCAATCAGGTGCGACAATCTATCGCTTGTATGGGAAGCCCGATGCGCCAGAGTTG
TTTCTGAAACATGGCAAAGGTAGCGTTGCCAATGATGTTACAGATGAGATGGTCAGACTAAACTGGCTGA
CGGAATTTATGCCTCTTCCGACCATCAAGCATTTTATCCGTACTCCTGATGATGCATGGTTACTCACCAC
TGCGATCCCCGGAAAAACAGCATTCCAGGTATTAGAAGAATATCCTGATTCAGGTGAAAATATTGTTGAT
GCGCTGGCAGTGTCCCTGCGCCGGTTGCATTCGATTCCTGTTTGTAATTGTCCTTTTAACAGCGATCGCG
TATTTCGTCTCGCTCAGGCGCAATCACGAATGAATAACGGTTTGGTTGATGCGAGTGATTTTGATGACGA
GCGTAATGGCTGGCCTGTTGAACAAGTCTGGAAAGAAATGCATAAACTTTTGCCATTCTCACCGGATTCA
GTCGTCACTCATGGTGATTTCTCACTTGATAACCTTATTTTTGACGAGGGGAAATTAATAGGTTGTATTG
ATGTTGGACGAGTCGGAATCGCAGACCGATACCAGGATCTTGCCATCCTATGGAACTGCCTCGGTGAGTT
TTCTCCTTCATTACAGAAACGGCTTTTTCAAAAATATGGTATTGATAATCCTGATATGAATAAATTGCAG
TTTCATTTGATGCTCGATGAGTTTTTCTAATCAGAATTGGTTAATTGGTTGTAACATTATTCAGATTGGG
CCCCGTTCCACTGAGCGTCAGACCCCGTAGAAAAGATCAAAGGATCTTCTTGAGATCCTTTTTTTCTGCG
CGTAATCTGCTGCTTGCAAACAAAAAAACCACCGCTACCAGCGGTGGTTTGTTTGCCGGATCAAGAGCTA
CCAACTCTTTTTCCGAAGGTAACTGGCTTCAGCAGAGCGCAGATACCAAATACTGTTCTTCTAGTGTAGC
CGTAGTTAGGCCACCACTTCAAGAACTCTGTAGCACCGCCTACATACCTCGCTCTGCTAATCCTGTTACC
AGTGGCTGCTGCCAGTGGCGATAAGTCGTGTCTTACCGGGTTGGACTCAAGACGATAGTTACCGGATAAG
GCGCAGCGGTCGGGCTGAACGGGGGGTTCGTGCACACAGCCCAGCTTGGAGCGAACGACCTACACCGAAC
TGAGATACCTACAGCGTGAGCTATGAGAAAGCGCCACGCTTCCCGAAGGGAGAAAGGCGGACAGGTATCC
GGTAAGCGGCAGGGTCGGAACAGGAGAGCGCACGAGGGAGCTTCCAGGGGGAAACGCCTGGTATCTTTAT
AGTCCTGTCGGGTTTCGCCACCTCTGACTTGAGCGTCGATTTTTGTGATGCTCGTCAGGGGGGCGGAGCC
TATGGAAAAACGCCAGCAACGCGGCCTTTTTACGGTTCCTGGCCTTTTGCTGGCCTTTTGCTCACATGTT
